Addgene plasmid #231864: pDest17_Gcn4 F124I
Purpose: Bacterial expression of N-terminally 6His tagged Gcn4 F124I
Depositing lab: Aseem Ansari & Tanja Mittag. Depositing organization: St. Jude Children's Research Hospital. Publication: Reconciling competing models on the roles of condensates and soluble complexes in transcription factor function. Bremer A, Lang WH, Kempen RP, Sweta K, Taylor AB, Borgia MB, Ansari AZ, Mittag T. bioRxiv [Preprint]. 2024 Nov 22:2024.11.21.624739. doi: 10.1101/2024.11.21.624739. PubMed 39605529.
Backbone
  Vector backbone: pDest17
  Backbone manufacturer: Invtirogen
  Vector type: Bacterial Expression
Growth in bacteria
  Bacterial resistance: Ampicillin, 100 μg/mL
  Growth temperature: 37°C
  Growth strain: DH5alpha
  Copy number: Low Copy
Gene/Insert
  Gene/Insert name: Gcn4
  Species: S. cerevisiae (budding yeast)
  Mutation: F124I
  Promoter: T7
  Tag / fusion protein: 6xHis, TEV cleavage site (N terminal on backbone)
  Cloning method: Gateway Cloning
Terms and licenses: Academic/Nonprofit Terms; Industry Terms: Not Available to Industry
Depositor comments: The depositing lab recommends using BL21_pLysS strain for protein expression and purification. Please visit https://doi.org/10.1101/2024.11.21.624739 for bioRxiv preprint.
How to cite: pDest17_Gcn4 F124I was a gift from Aseem Ansari & Tanja Mittag (Addgene plasmid # 231864 ; http://n2t.net/addgene:231864 ; RRID:Addgene_231864)
