[The description below was written by a language model from this plasmid's Addgene catalogue record and pLannotate feature annotations shown in this document.]
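Description:
pDest17_Gcn4 F124I is a bacterial expression plasmid built on the Gateway destination vector pDest17, carrying the Saccharomyces cerevisiae transcription factor Gcn4 with an F124I point substitution. The backbone is pBR322-derived: it has a ColE1/pMB1-type origin together with the bom mobility region and the rop gene, which keeps copy number down, consistent with the catalogue's "low copy" designation. Selection is with ampicillin through the β-lactamase gene and its own promoter. Leftover fragments of the tetracycline resistance gene and its promoter are also annotated, but these are interrupted remnants of the parent backbone rather than a usable marker.

The expression cassette is driven by the T7 promoter followed by the phage T7 gene 10 ribosome binding site, then an N-terminal polyhistidine tag (recorded as 6xHis; the annotation software matched it as a partial 8xHis) and the attB1 site left by Gateway recombination. The record lists a TEV protease cleavage site between tag and protein, allowing tag removal after affinity purification, although it is not separately annotated in the feature table. The GCN4 match is flagged as a fragment spanning only about 350 nt, so the insert may encode only a portion of Gcn4; the catalogue fields do not specify the boundaries. The insert is followed by attB2 and the T7 terminator; a short hit to a T7 gene 10-derived sequence between them is probably backbone sequence rather than a functional fusion tag. Because transcription depends on T7 RNA polymerase, protein production requires a host strain that supplies it, and the depositors recommend a BL21 pLysS strain. The construct is intended for producing and purifying recombinant mutant Gcn4, and the associated study concerns the roles of condensates and soluble complexes in transcription factor function.
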