Features (pLannotate 1.2.2; 17 found; start..end, strand, type, name):
     21..39      +  promoter       T7 promoter: promoter for bacteriophage T7 RNA polymerase
     71..93      +  RBS            RBS: efficient ribosome binding site from bacteriophage T7 gene 10 (Olins and Rangwala, 1989)
    111..131     +  CDS            8xHis (fragment): 8xHis affinity tag
    140..164     +  protein_bind   attB1: mutant version of attB; recombination site for the Gateway® BP reaction BP Clonase™
    179..526     +  CDS            GCN4 (fragment): GCN4_YEAST - Also known as AAS101 From Saccharomyces cerevisiae (strain ATCC 204508 / S288c) (Baker's yeast).
    531..555     -  protein_bind   attB2: mutant version of attB; recombination site for the Gateway® BP reaction BP Clonase™
    565..614     +  CDS            SET1 (fragment): solubility-enhancement tag derived from T7 phage gene 10B
    622..669     +  terminator     T7 terminator: transcription terminator for bacteriophage T7 RNA polymerase
    695..987     -  CDS            TcR (fragment): tetracycline efflux protein; tet; confers resistance to tetracycline
   1035..1063    -  promoter       tet promoter: E. coli promoter for tetracycline efflux protein gene
   1176..1280    +  promoter       AmpR promoter: bla
   1281..2141    +  CDS            AmpR: β-lactamase; bla; confers resistance to ampicillin, carbenicillin, and related antibiotics
   2312..2900    +  rep_origin     ori: high-copy-number ColE1/pMB1/pBR322/pUC origin of replication
   3086..3225    -  misc_feature   bom: basis of mobility region from pBR322
   3327..3518    -  CDS            rop: Rop protein, which maintains plasmids at low copy number; rop
   3535..3915    +  CDS            YPB1_ECOLX: Protein predicted: Swiss-Prot protein existence level 4. From Escherichia coli.
   4157..5061    -  CDS            TcR (fragment): tetracycline efflux protein; tet; confers resistance to tetracycline
>Addgene plasmid #231864 | pDest17_Gcn4 F124I | addgene full sequence | sequence record 460762 | Addgene NGS Result
AGATCTCGATCCCGCGAAATTAATACGACTCACTATAGGGAGACCACAACGGTTTCCCTCTAGAAATAAT
TTTGTTTAACTTTAAGAAGGAGATATACATATGTCGTACTACCATCACCATCACCATCACCTCGAATCAA
CAAGTTTGTACAAAAAAGCAGGCTTCGAGAACCTGTATTTTCAGGGTAGCAGCACCGATAGCACCCCGAT
GTTTGAATATGAAAATCTGGAAGATAACAGCAAAGAATGGACCAGCCTGATTGATAATGATATTCCGGTT
ACCACCGATGATGTTAGCCTGGCAGATAAAGCAATTGAAAGCGGTAGCGGTTCAGGTAGCGGTAGTCCGG
AAAGCAGCGATCCGGCAGCACTGAAACGTGCCCGTAATACCGAAGCAGCACGTCGTAGCCGTGCACGTAA
ACTGCAGCGTATGAAACAGTTAGAAGATAAGGTTGAAGAACTGCTGTGCAAAAACTATCACCTGGAAAAT
GAAGTTGCCCGTCTGAAAAAACTGGTTGGTGAACGTTAAGACCCAGCTTTCTTGTACAAAGTGGTTGATT
CGAGGCTGCTAACAAAGCCCGAAAGGAAGCTGAGTTGGCTGCTGCCACCGCTGAGCAATAACTAGCATAA
CCCCTTGGGGCCTCTAAACGGGTCTTGAGGGGTTTTTTGCTGAAAGGAGGAACTATATCCGGATATCCAC
AGGACGGGTGTGGTCGCCATGATCGCGTAGTCGATAGTGGCTCCAAGTAGCGAAGCGAGCAGGACTGGGC
GGCGGCCAAAGCGGTCGGACAGTGCTCCGAGAACGGGTGCGCATAGAAATTGCATCAACGCATATAGCGC
TAGCAGCACGCCATAGTGACTGGCGATGCTGTCGGAATGGACGATATCCCGCAAGAGGCCCGGCAGTACC
GGCATAACCAAGCCTATGCCTACAGCATCCAGGGTGACGGTGCCGAGGATGACGATGAGCGCATTGTTAG
ATTTCATACACGGTGCCTGACTGCGTTAGCAATTTAACTGTGATAAACTACCGCATTAAAGCTTATCGAT
GATAAGCTGTCAAACATGAGAATTCTTGAAGACGAAAGGGCCTCGTGATACGCCTATTTTTATAGGTTAA
TGTCATGATAATAATGGTTTCTTAGACGTCAGGTGGCACTTTTCGGGGAAATGTGCGCGGAACCCCTATT
TGTTTATTTTTCTAAATACATTCAAATATGTATCCGCTCATGAGACAATAACCCTGATAAATGCTTCAAT
AATATTGAAAAAGGAAGAGTATGAGTATTCAACATTTCCGTGTCGCCCTTATTCCCTTTTTTGCGGCATT
TTGCCTTCCTGTTTTTGCTCACCCAGAAACGCTGGTGAAAGTAAAAGATGCTGAAGATCAGTTGGGTGCA
CGAGTGGGTTACATCGAACTGGATCTCAACAGCGGTAAGATCCTTGAGAGTTTTCGCCCCGAAGAACGTT
TTCCAATGATGAGCACTTTTAAAGTTCTGCTATGTGGCGCGGTATTATCCCGTGTTGACGCCGGGCAAGA
GCAACTCGGTCGCCGCATACACTATTCTCAGAATGACTTGGTTGAGTACTCACCAGTCACAGAAAAGCAT
CTTACGGATGGCATGACAGTAAGAGAATTATGCAGTGCTGCCATAACCATGAGTGATAACACTGCGGCCA
ACTTACTTCTGACAACGATCGGAGGACCGAAGGAGCTAACCGCTTTTTTGCACAACATGGGGGATCATGT
AACTCGCCTTGATCGTTGGGAACCGGAGCTGAATGAAGCCATACCAAACGACGAGCGTGACACCACGATG
CCTGCAGCAATGGCAACAACGTTGCGCAAACTATTAACTGGCGAACTACTTACTCTAGCTTCCCGGCAAC
AATTAATAGACTGGATGGAGGCGGATAAAGTTGCAGGACCACTTCTGCGCTCGGCCCTTCCGGCTGGCTG
GTTTATTGCTGATAAATCTGGAGCCGGTGAGCGTGGGTCTCGCGGTATCATTGCAGCACTGGGGCCAGAT
GGTAAGCCCTCCCGTATCGTAGTTATCTACACGACGGGGAGTCAGGCAACTATGGATGAACGAAATAGAC
AGATCGCTGAGATAGGTGCCTCACTGATTAAGCATTGGTAACTGTCAGACCAAGTTTACTCATATATACT
TTAGATTGATTTAAAACTTCATTTTTAATTTAAAAGGATCTAGGTGAAGATCCTTTTTGATAATCTCATG
ACCAAAATCCCTTAACGTGAGTTTTCGTTCCACTGAGCGTCAGACCCCGTAGAAAAGATCAAAGGATCTT
CTTGAGATCCTTTTTTTCTGCGCGTAATCTGCTGCTTGCAAACAAAAAAACCACCGCTACCAGCGGTGGT
TTGTTTGCCGGATCAAGAGCTACCAACTCTTTTTCCGAAGGTAACTGGCTTCAGCAGAGCGCAGATACCA
AATACTGTCCTTCTAGTGTAGCCGTAGTTAGGCCACCACTTCAAGAACTCTGTAGCACCGCCTACATACC
TCGCTCTGCTAATCCTGTTACCAGTGGCTGCTGCCAGTGGCGATAAGTCGTGTCTTACCGGGTTGGACTC
AAGACGATAGTTACCGGATAAGGCGCAGCGGTCGGGCTGAACGGGGGGTTCGTGCACACAGCCCAGCTTG
GAGCGAACGACCTACACCGAACTGAGATACCTACAGCGTGAGCTATGAGAAAGCGCCACGCTTCCCGAAG
GGAGAAAGGCGGACAGGTATCCGGTAAGCGGCAGGGTCGGAACAGGAGAGCGCACGAGGGAGCTTCCAGG
GGGAAACGCCTGGTATCTTTATAGTCCTGTCGGGTTTCGCCACCTCTGACTTGAGCGTCGATTTTTGTGA
TGCTCGTCAGGGGGGCGGAGCCTATGGAAAAACGCCAGCAACGCGGCCTTTTTACGGTTCCTGGCCTTTT
GCTGGCCTTTTGCTCACATGTTCTTTCCTGCGTTATCCCCTGATTCTGTGGATAACCGTATTACCGCCTT
TGAGTGAGCTGATACCGCTCGCCGCAGCCGAACGACCGAGCGCAGCGAGTCAGTGAGCGAGGAAGCGGAA
GAGCGCCTGATGCGGTATTTTCTCCTTACGCATCTGTGCGGTATTTCACACCGCAATGGTGCACTCTCAG
TACAATCTGCTCTGATGCCGCATAGTTAAGCCAGTATACACTCCGCTATCGCTACGTGACTGGGTCATGG
CTGCGCCCCGACACCCGCCAACACCCGCTGACGCGCCCTGACGGGCTTGTCTGCTCCCGGCATCCGCTTA
CAGACAAGCTGTGACCGTCTCCGGGAGCTGCATGTGTCAGAGGTTTTCACCGTCATCACCGAAACGCGCG
AGGCAGCTGCGGTAAAGCTCATCAGCGTGGTCGTGAAGCGATTCACAGATGTCTGCCTGTTCATCCGCGT
CCAGCTCGTTGAGTTTCTCCAGAAGCGTTAATGTCTGGCTTCTGATAAAGCGGGCCATGTTAAGGGCGGT
TTTTTCCTGTTTGGTCACTGATGCCTCCGTGTAAGGGGGATTTCTGTTCATGGGGGTAATGATACCGATG
AAACGAGAGAGGATGCTCACGATACGGGTTACTGATGATGAACATGCCCGGTTACTGGAACGTTGTGAGG
GTAAACAACTGGCGGTATGGATGCGGCGGGACCAGAGAAAAATCACTCAGGGTCAATGCCAGCGCTTCGT
TAATACAGATGTAGGTGTTCCACAGGGTAGCCAGCAGCATCCTGCGATGCAGATCCGGAACATAATGGTG
CAGGGCGCTGACTTCCGCGTTTCCAGACTTTACGAAACACGGAAACCGAAGACCATTCATGTTGTTGCTC
AGGTCGCAGACGTTTTGCAGCAGCAGTCGCTTCACGTTCGCTCGCGTATCGGTGATTCATTCTGCTAACC
AGTAAGGCAACCCCGCCAGCCTAGCCGGGTCCTCAACGACAGGAGCACGATCATGCGCACCCGTGGCCAG
GACCCAACGCTGCCCGAGATGCGCCGCGTGCGGCTGCTGGAGATGGCGGACGCGATGGATATGTTCTGCC
AAGGGTTGGTTTGCGCATTCACAGTTCTCCGCAAGAATTGATTGGCTCCAATTCTTGGAGTGGTGAATCC
GTTAGCGAGGTGCCGCCGGCTTCCATTCAGGTCGAGGTGGCCCGGCTCCATGCACCGCGACGCAACGCGG
GGAGGCAGACAAGGTATAGGGCGGCGCCTACAATCCATGCCAACCCGTTCCATGTGCTCGCCGAGGCGGC
ATAAATCGCCGTGACGATCAGCGGTCCAATGATCGAAGTTAGGCTGGTAAGAGCCGCGAGCGATCCTTGA
AGCTGTCCCTGATGGTCGTCATCTACCTGCCTGGACAGCATGGCCTGCAACGCGGGCATCCCGATGCCGC
CGGAAGCGAGAAGAATCATAATGGGGAAGGCCATCCAGCCTCGCGTCGCGAACGCCAGCAAGACGTAGCC
CAGCGCGTCGGCCGCCATGCCGGCGATAATGGCCTGCTTCTCGCCGAAACGTTTGGTGGCGGGACCAGTG
ACGAAGGCTTGAGCGAGGGCGTGCAAGATTCCGAATACCGCAAGCGACAGGCCGATCATCGTCGCGCTCC
AGCGAAAGCGGTCCTCGCCGAAAATGACCCAGAGCGCTGCCGGCACCTGTCCTACGAGTTGCATGATAAA
GAAGACAGTCATAAGTGCGGCGACGATAGTCATGCCCCGCGCCCACCGGAAGGAGCTGACTGGGTTGAAG
GCTCTCAAGGGCATCGGTCGATCGACGCTCTCCCTTATGCGACTCCTGCATTAGGAAGCAGCCCAGTAGT
AGGTTGAGGCCGTTGAGCACCGCCGCCGCAAGGAATGGTGCATGCAAGGAGATGGCGCCCAACAGTCCCC
CGGCCACGGGGCCTGCCACCATACCCACGCCGAAACAAGCGCTCATGAGCCCGAAGTGGCGAGCCCGATC
TTCCCCATCGGTGATGTCGGCGATATAGGCGCCAGCAACCGCACCTGTGGCGCCGGTGATGCCGGCCACG
ATGCGTCCGGCGTAGAGGATCG
