>Addgene plasmid #231864 | pDest17_Gcn4 F124I | depositor partial sequence | sequence record 455695 | Orf Sequence
GGTAGCAGCACCGATAGCACCCCGATGTTTGAATATGAAAATCTGGAAGATAACAGCAAAGAATGGACCA
GCCTGATTGATAATGATATTCCGGTTACCACCGATGATGTTAGCCTGGCAGATAAAGCAATTGAAAGCGG
TAGCGGTTCAGGTAGCGGTAGTCCGGAAAGCAGCGATCCGGCAGCACTGAAACGTGCCCGTAATACCGAA
GCAGCACGTCGTAGCCGTGCACGTAAACTGCAGCGTATGAAACAGTTAGAAGATAAGGTTGAAGAACTGC
TGTGCAAAAACTATCACCTGGAAAATGAAGTTGCCCGTCTGAAAAAACTGGTTGGTGAACGT
